Addgene plasmid #71693: pJK241
Purpose: Produces Acetobacter aceti 1023 citrate synthase (AarA) with His6 tag and Trp404>Phe mutant (AarAH6-W404F)
Depositing lab: T. J. Kappock. Depositing organization: Purdue University.
Backbone
  Vector backbone: pET23a
  Backbone size w/o insert (bp): 3666
  Total vector size (bp): 4898
  Vector type: Bacterial Expression
Growth in bacteria
  Bacterial resistance: Ampicillin, 100 μg/mL
  Growth temperature: 37°C
  Growth strain: DH5alpha
  Copy number: High Copy
Gene/Insert
  Gene/Insert name: citrate synthase (alt names: aarA; glnA)
  Species: Acetobacter aceti 1023
  Mutation: changed Tro404 to Phe
  GenBank ID: KDE21011
  Promoter: T7 promoter
  Tag / fusion protein: His6 (C terminal on backbone)
  Cloning method: Restriction Enzyme; 5′ cloning site NdeI (not destroyed); 3′ cloning site XhoI (not destroyed)
  Sequencing primers: 5′ T7 promoter; 3′ T7 terminator
Terms and licenses: Academic/Nonprofit Terms; Industry Terms: Not Available to Industry
How to cite: pJK241 was a gift from T. J. Kappock (Addgene plasmid # 71693 ; http://n2t.net/addgene:71693 ; RRID:Addgene_71693)
