[The description below was written by a language model from this plasmid's Addgene catalogue record and pLannotate feature annotations shown in this document.]
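Description:
pJK241 is a bacterial expression plasmid built on the pET23a backbone that produces a point mutant of citrate synthase (AarA) from Acetobacter aceti strain 1023. The coding sequence was inserted between the NdeI and XhoI sites, both of which are retained, so that the open reading frame starts at the vector's own initiation codon and reads through into the backbone-encoded C-terminal His6 tag. The enzyme carries a tryptophan-to-phenylalanine substitution at position 404, giving the product designated AarAH6-W404F. The mutation field of the record contains a typographical "Tro404", but the purpose statement makes clear that Trp404 is meant.

Expression is driven by the bacteriophage T7 promoter followed by the efficient T7 gene 10 ribosome binding site, and transcription ends at the T7 terminator downstream of the tag. Protein production therefore requires a host that supplies T7 RNA polymerase, while the plasmid is propagated in a standard cloning strain (DH5alpha is listed). The automated annotation labels the tag as a fragment of a 9xHis element, but the 18-nucleotide span corresponds to six histidines. The short "SET1" fragment called between the tag and the terminator is probably vector-derived T7 sequence rather than a functional fusion. The 4,898 bp plasmid is maintained through a ColE1/pMB1-type origin and selected with ampicillin via the β-lactamase gene. An f1 origin is also present, as are the pBR322-derived bom and rop regions, although the catalogue lists the plasmid as high copy. The construct suits overexpression and nickel-affinity purification of the mutant enzyme. The record does not state the specific purpose of the W404F mutation.
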