Features (pLannotate 1.2.2; 13 found; start..end, strand, type, name):
     12..467     +  rep_origin     f1 ori (sequence partly withheld): f1 bacteriophage origin of replication; arrow indicates direction of (+) strand synthesis
    494..598     +  promoter       AmpR promoter: bla
    599..1459    +  CDS            AmpR: β-lactamase; bla; confers resistance to ampicillin, carbenicillin, and related antibiotics
   1630..2218    +  rep_origin     ori: high-copy-number ColE1/pMB1/pBR322/pUC origin of replication
   2404..2546    -  misc_feature   bom: basis of mobility region from pBR322
   2648..2839    -  CDS            rop: Rop protein, which maintains plasmids at low copy number; rop
   2856..3236    +  CDS            YPB1_ECOLX: Protein predicted: Swiss-Prot protein existence level 4. From Escherichia coli.
   3348..3366    +  promoter       T7 promoter: promoter for bacteriophage T7 RNA polymerase
   3398..3420    +  RBS            RBS: efficient ribosome binding site from bacteriophage T7 gene 10 (Olins and Rangwala, 1989)
   3428..4735    +  CDS            aarA: CISY_ACEAC - Experimental evidence at protein level: Swiss-Prot protein existence level 1. From Acetobacter aceti.
   4742..4759    +  CDS            9xHis (fragment): 9xHis affinity tag
   4769..4818    +  CDS            SET1 (fragment): solubility-enhancement tag derived from T7 phage gene 10B
   4826..4873    +  terminator     T7 terminator: transcription terminator for bacteriophage T7 RNA polymerase
>Addgene plasmid #71693 | pJK241 | depositor full sequence | sequence record 129669 | pJK241 sequence 4898 bps
TGGCGAATGGG
[124 nt withheld, positions 12-135]
C
[91 nt withheld, positions 137-227]
A
[49 nt withheld, positions 229-277]
CCTTTGACGTTGGAGTCCACGTTCTTT
[37 nt withheld, positions 305-341]
ACCCTATCTCGGTCTATTCTTTTGATTTATAAGGGATTTTGCCGATTTCGGCCTATTGGTTAAAAAATGA
GCTGATTTAACAAAAATTTAACGCGAATTTTAACAAAATATTAACGTTTACAATTTCAGGTGGCACTTTT
CGGGGAAATGTGCGCGGAACCCCTATTTGTTTATTTTTCTAAATACATTCAAATATGTATCCGCTCATGA
GACAATAACCCTGATAAATGCTTCAATAATATTGAAAAAGGAAGAGTATGAGTATTCAACATTTCCGTGT
CGCCCTTATTCCCTTTTTTGCGGCATTTTGCCTTCCTGTTTTTGCTCACCCAGAAACGCTGGTGAAAGTA
AAAGATGCTGAAGATCAGTTGGGTGCACGAGTGGGTTACATCGAACTGGATCTCAACAGCGGTAAGATCC
TTGAGAGTTTTCGCCCCGAAGAACGTTTTCCAATGATGAGCACTTTTAAAGTTCTGCTATGTGGCGCGGT
ATTATCCCGTATTGACGCCGGGCAAGAGCAACTCGGTCGCCGCATACACTATTCTCAGAATGACTTGGTT
GAGTACTCACCAGTCACAGAAAAGCATCTTACGGATGGCATGACAGTAAGAGAATTATGCAGTGCTGCCA
TAACCATGAGTGATAACACTGCGGCCAACTTACTTCTGACAACGATCGGAGGACCGAAGGAGCTAACCGC
TTTTTTGCACAACATGGGGGATCATGTAACTCGCCTTGATCGTTGGGAACCGGAGCTGAATGAAGCCATA
CCAAACGACGAGCGTGACACCACGATGCCTGCAGCAATGGCAACAACGTTGCGCAAACTATTAACTGGCG
AACTACTTACTCTAGCTTCCCGGCAACAATTAATAGACTGGATGGAGGCGGATAAAGTTGCAGGACCACT
TCTGCGCTCGGCCCTTCCGGCTGGCTGGTTTATTGCTGATAAATCTGGAGCCGGTGAGCGTGGGTCTCGC
GGTATCATTGCAGCACTGGGGCCAGATGGTAAGCCCTCCCGTATCGTAGTTATCTACACGACGGGGAGTC
AGGCAACTATGGATGAACGAAATAGACAGATCGCTGAGATAGGTGCCTCACTGATTAAGCATTGGTAACT
GTCAGACCAAGTTTACTCATATATACTTTAGATTGATTTAAAACTTCATTTTTAATTTAAAAGGATCTAG
GTGAAGATCCTTTTTGATAATCTCATGACCAAAATCCCTTAACGTGAGTTTTCGTTCCACTGAGCGTCAG
ACCCCGTAGAAAAGATCAAAGGATCTTCTTGAGATCCTTTTTTTCTGCGCGTAATCTGCTGCTTGCAAAC
AAAAAAACCACCGCTACCAGCGGTGGTTTGTTTGCCGGATCAAGAGCTACCAACTCTTTTTCCGAAGGTA
ACTGGCTTCAGCAGAGCGCAGATACCAAATACTGTCCTTCTAGTGTAGCCGTAGTTAGGCCACCACTTCA
AGAACTCTGTAGCACCGCCTACATACCTCGCTCTGCTAATCCTGTTACCAGTGGCTGCTGCCAGTGGCGA
TAAGTCGTGTCTTACCGGGTTGGACTCAAGACGATAGTTACCGGATAAGGCGCAGCGGTCGGGCTGAACG
GGGGGTTCGTGCACACAGCCCAGCTTGGAGCGAACGACCTACACCGAACTGAGATACCTACAGCGTGAGC
TATGAGAAAGCGCCACGCTTCCCGAAGGGAGAAAGGCGGACAGGTATCCGGTAAGCGGCAGGGTCGGAAC
AGGAGAGCGCACGAGGGAGCTTCCAGGGGGAAACGCCTGGTATCTTTATAGTCCTGTCGGGTTTCGCCAC
CTCTGACTTGAGCGTCGATTTTTGTGATGCTCGTCAGGGGGGCGGAGCCTATGGAAAAACGCCAGCAACG
CGGCCTTTTTACGGTTCCTGGCCTTTTGCTGGCCTTTTGCTCACATGTTCTTTCCTGCGTTATCCCCTGA
TTCTGTGGATAACCGTATTACCGCCTTTGAGTGAGCTGATACCGCTCGCCGCAGCCGAACGACCGAGCGC
AGCGAGTCAGTGAGCGAGGAAGCGGAAGAGCGCCTGATGCGGTATTTTCTCCTTACGCATCTGTGCGGTA
TTTCACACCGCATATATGGTGCACTCTCAGTACAATCTGCTCTGATGCCGCATAGTTAAGCCAGTATACA
CTCCGCTATCGCTACGTGACTGGGTCATGGCTGCGCCCCGACACCCGCCAACACCCGCTGACGCGCCCTG
ACGGGCTTGTCTGCTCCCGGCATCCGCTTACAGACAAGCTGTGACCGTCTCCGGGAGCTGCATGTGTCAG
AGGTTTTCACCGTCATCACCGAAACGCGCGAGGCAGCTGCGGTAAAGCTCATCAGCGTGGTCGTGAAGCG
ATTCACAGATGTCTGCCTGTTCATCCGCGTCCAGCTCGTTGAGTTTCTCCAGAAGCGTTAATGTCTGGCT
TCTGATAAAGCGGGCCATGTTAAGGGCGGTTTTTTCCTGTTTGGTCACTGATGCCTCCGTGTAAGGGGGA
TTTCTGTTCATGGGGGTAATGATACCGATGAAACGAGAGAGGATGCTCACGATACGGGTTACTGATGATG
AACATGCCCGGTTACTGGAACGTTGTGAGGGTAAACAACTGGCGGTATGGATGCGGCGGGACCAGAGAAA
AATCACTCAGGGTCAATGCCAGCGCTTCGTTAATACAGATGTAGGTGTTCCACAGGGTAGCCAGCAGCAT
CCTGCGATGCAGATCCGGAACATAATGGTGCAGGGCGCTGACTTCCGCGTTTCCAGACTTTACGAAACAC
GGAAACCGAAGACCATTCATGTTGTTGCTCAGGTCGCAGACGTTTTGCAGCAGCAGTCGCTTCACGTTCG
CTCGCGTATCGGTGATTCATTCTGCTAACCAGTAAGGCAACCCCGCCAGCCTAGCCGGGTCCTCAACGAC
AGGAGCACGATCATGCGCACCCGTGGCCAGGACCCAACGCTGCCCGAGATCTCGATCCCGCGAAATTAAT
ACGACTCACTATAGGGAGACCACAACGGTTTCCCTCTAGAAATAATTTTGTTTAACTTTAAGAAGGAGAT
ATACATATGAGCGCGTCGCAGAAAGAAGGTAAGCTATCTACCGCTACCATTTCGGTTGATGGAAAATCCG
CCGAAATGCCTGTGCTTTCAGGCACTCTGGGACCGGATGTTATCGACATCCGCAAACTTCCGGCGCAACT
GGGCGTTTTCACGTTCGACCCAGGTTACGGGGAAACAGCGGCCTGCAACAGCAAAATCACCTTTATTGAT
GGTGATAAAGGCGTTCTGCTGCACCGTGGTTACCCTATTGCGCAGCTGGCCGAAAATGCTTCCTACGAAG
AAGTTATTTATCTGCTTTTGAATGGCGAACTGCCCAACAAGGCGCAGTACGACACCTTCACCAACACCCT
TACAAACCATACGCTGCTGCACGAGCAGATCCGTAACTTCTTTAACGGCTTCCGGCGTGATGCCCACCCA
ATGGCCATTCTGTGTGGTACGGTTGGGGCTTTGTCTGCCTTCTACCCAGATGCCAACGATATTGCCATTC
CCGCCAATCGGGATCTGGCCGCCATGCGGCTGATTGCCAAAATCCCAACCATTGCGGCATGGGCTTACAA
ATACACGCAGGGTGAAGCCTTTATCTACCCGCGGAATGATCTGAACTACGCAGAAAACTTCCTGTCCATG
ATGTTCGCGCGCATGTCCGAACCTTACAAGGTCAACCCTGTTCTGGCCCGCGCCATGAACCGGATTCTGA
TTCTGCATGCCGATCATGAGCAGAATGCCTCTACCTCCACCGTACGTCTGGCTGGTTCTACAGGGGCCAA
TCCGTTTGCCTGTATTGCTGCGGGCATTGCCGCTCTGTGGGGACCTGCACATGGTGGCGCAAACGAAGCT
GTGCTGAAAATGCTGGCCCGTATTGGCAAGAAAGAAAATATTCCTGCCTTTATCGCACAGGTGAAGGACA
AGAACAGCGGCGTAAAGCTGATGGGCTTTGGCCACCGCGTTTACAAGAACTTCGACCCACGTGCGAAGAT
CATGCAGCAGACCTGCCACGAAGTGCTGACAGAACTTGGCATTAAGGATGATCCGCTGCTGGATCTGGCG
GTTGAGCTGGAAAAGATTGCTCTGAGCGATGATTACTTCGTGCAGCGCAAACTTTACCCGAATGTGGATT
TCTACTCTGGCATCATTCTCAAGGCCATGGGCATCCCCACCAGTATGTTTACTGTGCTGTTTGCCGTAGC
CCGCACCACCGGCTGGGTGAGCCAGTTTAAGGAAATGATTGAAGAACCGGGCCAGCGTATCAGCCGCCCT
CGCCAGCTTTATATTGGCGCACCGCAGCGTGACTATGTGCCGCTTGCCAAACGCCTCGAGCACCACCACC
ACCACCACTGAGATCCGGCTGCTAACAAAGCCCGAAAGGAAGCTGAGTTGGCTGCTGCCACCGCTGAGCA
ATAACTAGCATAACCCCTTGGGGCCTCTAAACGGGTCTTGAGGGGTTTTTTGCTGAAAGGAGGAACTATA
TCCGGAT
