>Addgene plasmid #71693 | pJK241 | addgene partial sequence | sequence record 133949 | T7 5'-TAATACGACTCACTATAGGG-3'
ATAATTTTGTTTAACTTTAAGAAGGAGATATACATATGAGCGCGTCGCAGAAAGAAGGTAAGCTATCTAC
CGCTACCATTTCGGTTGATGGAAAATCCGCCGAAATGCCTGTGCTTTCAGGCACTCTGGGACCGGATGTT
ATCGACATCCGCAAACTTCCGGCGCAACTGGGCGTTTTCACGTTCGACCCAGGTTACGGGGAAACAGCGG
CCTGCAACAGCAAAATCACCTTTATTGATGGTGATAAAGGCGTTCTGCTGCACCGTGGTTACCCTATTGC
GCAGCTGGCCGAAAATGCTTCCTACGAAGAAGTTATTTATCTGCTTTTGAATGGCGAACTGCCCAACAAG
GCGCAGTACGACACCTTCACCAACACCCTTACAAACCATACGCTGCTGCACGAGCAGATCCGTAACTTCT
TTAACGGCTTCCGGCGTGATGCCCACCCAATGGCCATTCTGTGTGGTACGGTTGGGGCTTTGTCTGCCTT
CTACCCAGATGCCAACGATATTGCCATTCCCGCCAATCGGGATCTGGCCGCCATGCGGCTGATTGCCAAA
ATCCCAACCATTGCGGCATGGGCTTACAAATACACGCAGGGTGAAGCCTTTATCTACCCGCGGAATGATC
TGAACTACGCAGAAAACTTCCTGTCCATGATGTTCGCGCGCATGTCCGAACCTTACAAGGTCAACCCTGT
TCTGGCCCGCGCCATGAACCGGATTCTGATTCTGCATGCCGATCATGAGCAGAATGCCTCTACCTCCACC
GTACGTCTGGCTGGTTCTACAGGGGCCAATCCGTTTGCCTGTATTGCTGCGGGCATTGCCGCTCTGTGGG
GACCTGCACATGGTGGCGCAAACGAAGCTGTGCTGAAAATGCTGGCCCGTATTGGCAAGAAAGAAAATAT
TCCTGCCTTTATCGCACAGGTGAAGGACAAGAACAGCGGCGTAAAGCTGATGGGCTTTGGCCACCGCGTT
TACAAGAACTTCGACCCACGTGCGAAGATCATGCAGCAGACCTGCCACGAAGTGCTGACAGAACTTGGCA
TTAAGGATGATCCGCTGCTGGATCTGGCGGTTGAGCTGGAAAAGATTGCTCTGAGCGATGATTACTTCGT
GCAGCGCAAACTT
