>Addgene plasmid #71693 | pJK241 | addgene partial sequence | sequence record 133950 | T7term 5'-GCTAGTTATTGCTCAGCGG-3'
CTTCCTTTCGGGCTTTGTTAGCAGCCGGATCTCAGTGGTGGTGGTGGTGGTGCTCGAGGCGTTTGGCAAG
CGGCACATAGTCACGCTGCGGTGCGCCAATATAAAGCTGGCGAGGGCGGCTGATACGCTGGCCCGGTTCT
TCAATCATTTCCTTAAACTGGCTCACCCAGCCGGTGGTGCGGGCTACGGCAAACAGCACAGTAAACATAC
TGGTGGGGATGCCCATGGCCTTGAGAATGATGCCAGAGTAGAAATCCACATTCGGGTAAAGTTTGCGCTG
CACGAAGTAATCATCGCTCAGAGCAATCTTTTCCAGCTCAACCGCCAGATCCAGCAGCGGATCATCCTTA
ATGCCAAGTTCTGTCAGCACTTCGTGGCAGGTCTGCTGCATGATCTTCGCACGTGGGTCGAAGTTCTTGT
AAACGCGGTGGCCAAAGCCCATCAGCTTTACGCCGCTGTTCTTGTCCTTCACCTGTGCGATAAAGGCAGG
AATATTTTCTTTCTTGCCAATACGGGCCAGCATTTTCAGCACAGCTTCGTTTGCGCCACCATGTGCAGGT
CCCCACAGAGCGGCAATGCCCGCAGCAATACAGGCAAACGGATTGGCCCCTGTAGAACCAGCCAGACGTA
CGGTGGAGGTAGAGGCATTCTGCTCATGATCGGCATGCAGAATCAGAATCCGGTTCATGGCGCGGGCCAG
AACAGGGTTGACCTTGTAAGGTTCGGACATGCGCGCGAACATCATGGACAGGAAGTTTTCTGCGTAGTTC
AGATCATTCCGCGGGTAGATAAAGGCTTCACCCTGCGTGTATTTGTAAGCCCATGCCGCAATGGTTGGGA
TTTTGGCAATCAGCCGCATGGCGGCCAGATCCCGATTGGCGGGAATGGCAATATCGTTGGCATCTGGGTA
GAAGGCAGACAAAGCCCCAACCGTACCACACAGAATGGCCATTGGGTGGGCATCACGCCGGAAGCCGTTA
AAGAAGTTACGGATCTGCTCGTGCAGCAGCGTATGGTTTGTAAGGGTGTTGGTGAAGGTGTCGTACTGCG
CCTTGTTGGGCAGTTCGCCATTCAAAAGCAGATAAATAACTTCTTCGTAGGAAGCATTTTCGGCCAGCTG
CGCAATAGGGTAACCACGGTGCAGCAG
